>Addgene plasmid #167853 | Lenti-sgZmat3.55.9/Cre | addgene full sequence | sequence record 333137 | Addgene NGS Result
GACATTGATTATTGACTAGTTATTAATAGTAATCAATTACGGGGTCATTAGTTCATAGCCCATATATGGA
GTTCCGCGTTACATAACTTACGGTAAATGGCCCGCCTGGCTGACCGCCCAACGACCCCCGCCCATTGACG
TCAATAATGACGTATGTTCCCATAGTAACGCCAATAGGGACTTTCCATTGACGTCAATGGGTGGAGTATT
TACGGTAAACTGCCCACTTGGCAGTACATCAAGTGTATCATATGCCAAGTACGCCCCCTATTGACGTCAA
TGACGGTAAATGGCCCGCCTGGCATTATGCCCAGTACATGACCTTATGGGACTTTCCTACTTGGCAGTAC
ATCTACGTATTAGTCATCGCTATTACCATGGTGATGCGGTTTTGGCAGTACATCAATGGGCGTGGATAGC
GGTTTGACTCACGGGGATTTCCAAGTCTCCACCCCATTGACGTCAATGGGAGTTTGTTTTGGCACCAAAA
TCAACGGGACTTTCCAAAATGTCGTAACAACTCCGCCCCATTGACGCAAATGGGCGGTAGGCGTGTACGG
TGGGAGGTCTATATAAGCAGCGCGTTTTGCCTGTACTGGGTCTCTCTGGTTAGACCAGATCTGAGCCTGG
GAGCTCTCTGGCTAACTAGGGAACCCACTGCTTAAGCCTCAATAAAGCTTGCCTTGAGTGCTTCAAGTAG
TGTGTGCCCGTCTGTTGTGTGACTCTGGTAACTAGAGATCCCTCAGACCCTTTTAGTCAGTGTGGAAAAT
CTCTAGCAGTGGCGCCCGAACAGGGACTTGAAAGCGAAAGGGAAACCAGAGGAGCTCTCTCGACGCAGGA
CTCGGCTTGCTGAAGCGCGCACGGCAAGAGGCGAGGGGCGGCGACTGGTGAGTACGCCAAAAATTTTGAC
TAGCGGAGGCTAGAAGGAGAGAGATGGGTGCGAGAGCGTCAGTATTAAGCGGGGGAGAATTAGATCGCGA
TGGGAAAAAATTCGGTTAAGGCCAGGGGGAAAGAAAAAATATAAATTAAAACATATAGTATGGGCAAGCA
GGGAGCTAGAACGATTCGCAGTTAATCCTGGCCTGTTAGAAACATCAGAAGGCTGTAGACAAATACTGGG
ACAGCTACAACCATCCCTTCAGACAGGATCAGAAGAACTTAGATCATTATATAATACAGTAGCAACCCTC
TATTGTGTGCATCAAAGGATAGAGATAAAAGACACCAAGGAAGCTTTAGACAAGATAGAGGAAGAGCAAA
ACAAAAGTAAGACCACCGCACAGCAAGCGGCCGGCCGCTGATCTTCAGACCTGGAGGAGGAGATATGAGG
GACAATTGGAGAAGTGAATTATATAAATATAAAGTAGTAAAAATTGAACCATTAGGAGTAGCACCCACCA
AGGCAAAGAGAAGAGTGGTGCAGAGAGAAAAAAGAGCAGTGGGAATAGGAGCTTTGTTCCTTGGGTTCTT
GGGAGCAGCAGGAAGCACTATGGGCGCAGCGTCAATGACGCTGACGGTACAGGCCAGACAATTATTGTCT
GGTATAGTGCAGCAGCAGAACAATTTGCTGAGGGCTATTGAGGCGCAACAGCATCTGTTGCAACTCACAG
TCTGGGGCATCAAGCAGCTCCAGGCAAGAATCCTGGCTGTGGAAAGATACCTAAAGGATCAACAGCTCCT
GGGGATTTGGGGTTGCTCTGGAAAACTCATTTGCACCACTGCTGTGCCTTGGAATGCTAGTTGGAGTAAT
AAATCTCTGGAACAGATTTGGAATCACACGACCTGGATGGAGTGGGACAGAGAAATTAACAATTACACAA
GCTTAATACACTCCTTAATTGAAGAATCGCAAAACCAGCAAGAAAAGAATGAACAAGAATTATTGGAATT
AGATAAATGGGCAAGTTTGTGGAATTGGTTTAACATAACAAATTGGCTGTGGTATATAAAATTATTCATA
ATGATAGTAGGAGGCTTGGTAGGTTTAAGAATAGTTTTTGCTGTACTTTCTATAGTGAATAGAGTTAGGC
AGGGATATTCACCATTATCGTTTCAGACCCACCTCCCAACCCCGAGGGGACCCGACAGGCCCGAAGGAAT
AGAAGAAGAAGGTGGAGAGAGAGACAGAGACAGATCCATTCGATTAGTGAACGGATCGGCACTGCGTGCG
CCAATTCTGCAGACAAATGGCAGTATTCATCCACAATTTTAAAAGAAAAGGGGGGATTGGGGGGTACAGT
GCAGGGGAAAGAATAGTAGACATAATAGCAACAGACATACAAACTAAAGAATTACAAAAACAAATTACAA
AAATTCAAAATTTTCGGGTTTATTACAGGGACAGCAGAGATCCAGTTTGGTTAGTACCGGGCCCGCTCTA
GCCCTGCAGGAACTGTTTAAACTGTGAGGGCCTATTTCCCATGATTCCTTCATATTTGCATATACGATAC
AAGGCTGTTAGAGAGATAATTGGAATTAATTTGACTGTAAACACAAAGATATTAGTACAAAATACGTGAC
GTAGAAAGTAATAATTTCTTGGGTAGTTTGCAGTTTTAAAATTATGTTTTAAAATGGACTATCATATGCT
TACCGTAACTTGAAAGTATTTCGATTTCTTGGCTTTATATATCTTGTGGAAAGGACCAAACACCGCTCCC
CTGCCGTGGCACGTTTTAGAGCTAGAAATAGCAAGTTAAAATAAGGCTAGTCCGTTATCAACTTGAAAAA
GTGGCACCGAGTCGGTGCTTTTTTGTTTGGCGCGCCTATGGCTTAATTAACATGGCGGCCGCATTCTACC
GGGTAGGGGAGGCGCTTTTCCCAAGGCAGTCTGGAGCATGCGCTTTAGCAGCCCCGCTGGGCACTTGGCG
CTACACAAGTGGCCTCTGGCCTCGCACACATTCCACATCCACCGGTAGGCGCCAACCGGCTCCGTTCTTT
GGTGGCCCCTTCGCGCCACCTTCTACTCCTCCCCTAGTCAGGAAGTTCCCCCCCGCCCCGCAGCTCGCGT
CGTGCAGGACGTGACAAATGGAAGTAGCACGTCTCACTAGTCTCGTGCAGATGGACAGCACCGCTGAGCA
ATGGAAGCGGGTAGGCCTTTGGGGCAGCGGCCAATAGCAGCTTTGCTCCTTCGCTTTCTGGGCTCAGGGG
CGGGGCGGGCGCCCGAAGGTCCTCCGGAGGCCCGGCATTCTGCACGCTTCAAAAGCGCACGTCTGCCGCG
CTGTTCTCCTCTTCCTCATCTCCGGGACCCGGGATGCCCAAGAAGAAGAGGAAGGTGTCCAATTTACTGA
CCGTACACCAAAATTTGCCTGCATTACCGGTCGATGCAACGAGTGATGAGGTTCGCAAGAACCTGATGGA
CATGTTCAGGGATCGCCAGGCGTTTTCTGAGCATACCTGGAAAATGCTTCTGTCCGTTTGCCGGTCGTGG
GCGGCATGGTGCAAGTTGAATAACCGGAAATGGTTTCCCGCAGAACCTGAAGATGTTCGCGATTATCTTC
TATATCTTCAGGCGCGCGGTCTGGCAGTAAAAACTATCCAGCAACATTTGGGCCAGCTAAACATGCTTCA
TCGTCGGTCCGGGCTGCCACGACCAAGTGACAGCAATGCTGTTTCACTGGTTATGCGGCGGATCCGAAAA
GAAAACGTTGATGCCGGTGAACGTGCAAAACAGGCTCTAGCGTTCGAACGCACTGATTTCGACCAGGTTC
GTTCACTCATGGAAAATAGCGATCGCTGCCAGGATATACGTAATCTGGCATTTCTGGGGATTGCTTATAA
CACCCTGTTACGTATAGCCGAAATTGCCAGGATCAGGGTTAAAGATATCTCACGTACTGACGGTGGGAGA
ATGTTAATCCATATTGGCAGAACGAAAACGCTGGTTAGCACCGCAGGTGTAGAGAAGGCACTTAGCCTGG
GGGTAACTAAACTGGTCGAGCGATGGATTTCCGTCTCTGGTGTAGCTGATGATCCGAATAACTACCTGTT
TTGCCGGGTCAGAAAAAATGGTGTTGCCGCGCCATCTGCCACCAGCCAGCTATCAACTCGCGCCCTGGAA
GGGATTTTTGAAGCAACTCATCGATTGATTTACGGCGCTAAGGATGACTCTGGTCAGAGATACCTGGCCT
GGTCTGGACACAGTGCCCGTGTCGGAGCCGCGCGAGATATGGCCCGCGCTGGAGTTTCAATACCGGAGAT
CATGCAAGCTGGTGGCTGGACCAATGTAAATATTGTCATGAACTATATCCGTAACCTGGATAGTGAAACA
GGGGCAATGGTGCGCCTGCTGGAAGATGGCGATTAGCCATGTTTAAGGGTTCCGGTTCCACTAGGTACAA
TTCGATATCAAGCTTATCGATAATCAACCTCTGGATTACAAAATTTGTGAAAGATTGACTGGTATTCTTA
ACTATGTTGCTCCTTTTACGCTATGTGGATACGCTGCTTTAATGCCTTTGTATCATGCTATTGCTTCCCG
TATGGCTTTCATTTTCTCCTCCTTGTATAAATCCTGGTTGCTGTCTCTTTATGAGGAGTTGTGGCCCGTT
GTCAGGCAACGTGGCGTGGTGTGCACTGTGTTTGCTGACGCAACCCCCACTGGTTGGGGCATTGCCACCA
CCTGTCAGCTCCTTTCCGGGACTTTCGCTTTCCCCCTCCCTATTGCCACGGCGGAACTCATCGCCGCCTG
CCTTGCCCGCTGCTGGACAGGGGCTCGGCTGTTGGGCACTGACAATTCCGTGGTGTTGTCGGGGAAATCA
TCGTCCTTTCCTTGGCTGCTCGCCTGTGTTGCCACCTGGATTCTGCGCGGGACGTCCTTCTGCTACGTCC
CTTCGGCCCTCAATCCAGCGGACCTTCCTTCCCGCGGCCTGCTGCCGGCTCTGCGGCCTCTTCCGCGTCT
TCGCCTTCGCCCTCAGACGAGTCGGATCTCCCTTTGGGCCGCCTCCCCGCATCGATACCGTCGACCTCGA
TCGAGACCTAGAAAAACATGGAGCAATCACAAGTAGCAATACAGCAGCTACCAATGCTGATTGTGCCTGG
CTAGAAGCACAAGAGGAGGAGGAGGTGGGTTTTCCAGTCACACCTCAGGTACCTTTAAGACCAATGACTT
ACAAGGCAGCTGTAGATCTTAGCCACTTTTTAAAAGAAAAGGGGGGACTGGAAGGGCTAATTCACTCCCA
ACGAAGACAAGATATCCTTGATCTGTGGATCTACCACACACAAGGCTACTTCCCTGATTGGCAGAACTAC
ACACCAGGGCCAGGGATCAGATATCCACTGACCTTTGGATGGTGCTACAAGCTAGTACCAGTTGAGCAAG
AGAAGGTAGAAGAAGCCAATGAAGGAGAGAACACCCGCTTGTTACACCCTGTGAGCCTGCATGGGATGGA
TGACCCGGAGAGAGAAGTATTAGAGTGGAGGTTTGACAGCCGCCTAGCATTTCATCACATGGCCCGAGAG
CTGCATCCGGACTGTACTGGGTCTCTCTGGTTAGACCAGATCTGAGCCTGGGAGCTCTCTGGCTAACTAG
GGAACCCACTGCTTAAGCCTCAATAAAGCTTGCCTTGAGTGCTTCAAGTAGTGTGTGCCCGTCTGTTGTG
TGACTCTGGTAACTAGAGATCCCTCAGACCCTTTTAGTCAGTGTGGAAAATCTCTAGCAGCATGTGAGCA
AAAGGCCAGCAAAAGGCCAGGAACCGTAAAAAGGCCGCGTTGCTGGCGTTTTTCCATAGGCTCCGCCCCC
CTGACGAGCATCACAAAAATCGACGCTCAAGTCAGAGGTGGCGAAACCCGACAGGACTATAAAGATACCA
GGCGTTTCCCCCTGGAAGCTCCCTCGTGCGCTCTCCTGTTCCGACCCTGCCGCTTACCGGATACCTGTCC
GCCTTTCTCCCTTCGGGAAGCGTGGCGCTTTCTCATAGCTCACGCTGTAGGTATCTCAGTTCGGTGTAGG
TCGTTCGCTCCAAGCTGGGCTGTGTGCACGAACCCCCCGTTCAGCCCGACCGCTGCGCCTTATCCGGTAA
CTATCGTCTTGAGTCCAACCCGGTAAGACACGACTTATCGCCACTGGCAGCAGCCACTGGTAACAGGATT
AGCAGAGCGAGGTATGTAGGCGGTGCTACAGAGTTCTTGAAGTGGTGGCCTAACTACGGCTACACTAGAA
GAACAGTATTTGGTATCTGCGCTCTGCTGAAGCCAGTTACCTTCGGAAAAAGAGTTGGTAGCTCTTGATC
CGGCAAACAAACCACCGCTGGTAGCGGTGGTTTTTTTGTTTGCAAGCAGCAGATTACGCGCAGAAAAAAA
GGATCTCAAGAAGATCCTTTGATCTTTTCTACGGGGTCTGACGCTCAGTGGAACGAAAACTCACGTTAAG
GGATTTTGGTCATGAGATTATCAAAAAGGATCTTCACCTAGATCCTTTTAAATTAAAAATGAAGTTTTAA
ATCAATCTAAAGTATATATGAGTAAACTTGGTCTGACAGTTACCAATGCTTAATCAGTGAGGCACCTATC
TCAGCGATCTGTCTATTTCGTTCATCCATAGTTGCCTGACTCCCCGTCGTGTAGATAACTACGATACGGG
AGGGCTTACCATCTGGCCCCAGTGCTGCAATGATACCGCGAGACCCACGCTCACCGGCTCCAGATTTATC
AGCAATAAACCAGCCAGCCGGAAGGGCCGAGCGCAGAAGTGGTCCTGCAACTTTATCCGCCTCCATCCAG
TCTATTAATTGTTGCCGGGAAGCTAGAGTAAGTAGTTCGCCAGTTAATAGTTTGCGCAACGTTGTTGCCA
TTGCTACAGGCATCGTGGTGTCACGCTCGTCGTTTGGTATGGCTTCATTCAGCTCCGGTTCCCAACGATC
AAGGCGAGTTACATGATCCCCCATGTTGTGCAAAAAAGCGGTTAGCTCCTTCGGTCCTCCGATCGTTGTC
AGAAGTAAGTTGGCCGCAGTGTTATCACTCATGGTTATGGCAGCACTGCATAATTCTCTTACTGTCATGC
CATCCGTAAGATGCTTTTCTGTGACTGGTGAGTACTCAACCAAGTCATTCTGAGAATAGTGTATGCGGCG
ACCGAGTTGCTCTTGCCCGGCGTCAATACGGGATAATACCGCGCCACATAGCAGAACTTTAAAAGTGCTC
ATCATTGGAAAACGTTCTTCGGGGCGAAAACTCTCAAGGATCTTACCGCTGTTGAGATCCAGTTCGATGT
AACCCACTCGTGCACCCAACTGATCTTCAGCATCTTTTACTTTCACCAGCGTTTCTGGGTGAGCAAAAAC
AGGAAGGCAAAATGCCGCAAAAAAGGGAATAAGGGCGACACGGAAATGTTGAATACTCATACTCTTCCTT
TTTCAATATTATTGAAGCATTTATCAGGGTTATTGTCTCATGAGCGGATACATATTTGAATGTATTTAGA
AAAATAAACAAATAGGGGTTCCGCGCACATTTCCCCGAAAAGTGCCACCTGACGTCGACGGATCGGGAGA
TCTCCCGATCCCCTATGGTGCACTCTCAGTACAATCTGCTCTGATGCCGCATAGTTAAGCCAGTATCTGC
TCCCTGCTTGTGTGTTGGAGGTCGCTGAGTAGTGCGCGAGCAAAATTTAAGCTACAACAAGGCAAGGCTT
GACCGACAATTGCATGAAGAATCTGCTTAGGGTTAGGCGTTTTGCGCTGCTTCGCGATGTACGGGCCAGA
TATACGCGTT
Features (pLannotate 1.2.2; 22 found; start..end, strand, type, name):
      1..380     +  enhancer       CMV enhancer: human cytomegalovirus immediate early enhancer
    381..580     +  promoter       CMV promoter: human cytomegalovirus (CMV) immediate early promoter
    598..778     +  LTR            5' LTR (truncated): truncated 5' long terminal repeat (LTR) from HIV-1
    825..950     +  misc_feature   HIV-1 Ψ: packaging signal of human immunodeficiency virus type 1
    934..1272    +  CDS            HIV-1 gag (fragment): gag protein from human immunodeficiency virus 1; gag
   1447..1680    +  misc_feature   RRE: The Rev response element (RRE) of HIV-1 allows for Rev-dependent mRNA export from the nucleus to the cytoplasm.
   2057..2157    +  CDS            Rev (fragment): human immunodeficiency virus 1 (HIV-1) Rev protein; rev; enhances nuclear export of unspliced and incompletely spliced viral mRNAs
   2207..2324    +  misc_feature   cPPT/CTS: central polypurine tract and central termination sequence of HIV-1
   2406..2646    +  promoter       U6 promoter: RNA polymerase III promoter for human U6 snRNA
   2673..2748    +  misc_RNA       gRNA scaffold: guide RNA scaffold for the Streptococcus pyogenes CRISPR/Cas9 system
   2801..3147    +  promoter       PGK promoter (fragment): mouse phosphoglycerate kinase 1 promoter
   3140..3246    +  promoter       PGK promoter (fragment): mouse phosphoglycerate kinase 1 promoter
   3276..4306    +  CDS            Cre (fragment): site-specific recombinase Cre is a site-specific recombinase from bacteriophage P1. Recombination occurs at loxP sequences.
   4339..4362    +  misc_feature   MCS (fragment): pBluescript multiple cloning site
   4362..4950    +  misc_feature   WPRE: woodchuck hepatitis virus posttranscriptional regulatory element
   4951..4970    +  misc_feature   MCS (fragment): pBluescript multiple cloning site
   4972..5472    +  CDS            nef (fragment): NEF_HV1LA - Experimental evidence at protein level: Swiss-Prot protein existence level 1. Extracellular Nef protein targets CD4(+) T-lymphocytes for apoptosis by interacting with CXCR4 surface receptors. From Human immunodeficiency virus type 1 group M subtype B (isolate Lai) (HIV-1).
   5479..5659    +  LTR            5' LTR (truncated): truncated 5' long terminal repeat (LTR) from HIV-1
   5721..6309    -  rep_origin     ori: high-copy-number ColE1/pMB1/pBR322/pUC origin of replication
   6480..7340    -  CDS            AmpR: β-lactamase; bla; confers resistance to ampicillin, carbenicillin, and related antibiotics
   7341..7445    -  promoter       AmpR promoter: bla
   7504..7556    -  misc_feature   bom (fragment): basis of mobility region from pBR322
