[The description below was written by a language model from this plasmid's Addgene catalogue record and pLannotate feature annotations shown in this document.]
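Description:
Lenti-sgZmat3.55.9/Cre is a lentiviral transfer plasmid built on the pLL3.3 backbone that delivers Cre recombinase together with a CRISPR guide RNA against mouse Zmat3 (also known as Wig1 or PAG608). It is maintained in bacteria through a high-copy ColE1/pUC-type origin and an ampicillin resistance gene (β-lactamase with its own promoter). The catalogue lists a size of about 7.8 kb, while the sequenced record is 7,710 nt.

The viral portion follows an HIV-1-derived layout. A CMV enhancer/promoter sits upstream of a truncated 5' LTR to drive genomic RNA production in packaging cells. This is followed by the Ψ packaging signal with a gag fragment, the Rev response element for Rev-dependent nuclear export, and the cPPT/CTS. Two expression units lie between these elements and the downstream LTR, which is annotated as a truncated LTR preceded by a nef fragment. A human U6 RNA polymerase III promoter transcribes the Zmat3 spacer fused to the Streptococcus pyogenes Cas9 guide scaffold. A mouse PGK promoter, annotated as two adjacent fragments, drives the Cre coding sequence, and a WPRE enhances transcript expression.

No Cas9 gene or mammalian selection marker is annotated, so editing depends on Cas9 supplied by the target cells. This arrangement suits mice or cells carrying loxP-controlled alleles, for example a Cre-activated Cas9, where one transduction event triggers recombination and disrupts Zmat3 at the same time. The record itself does not spell out the recipient genotype. The associated work concerns Zmat3 as a splicing regulator in p53-mediated tumour suppression.
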