Addgene plasmid #167853: Lenti-sgZmat3.55.9/Cre
Purpose: Expresses Cre recombinase and an sgRNA targeting Zmat3
Depositing lab: Laura Attardi. Depositing organization: Stanford University. Publication: Zmat3 Is a Key Splicing Regulator in the p53 Tumor Suppression Program. Bieging-Rolett KT, Kaiser AM, Morgens DW, Boutelle AM, Seoane JA, Van Nostrand EL, Zhu C, Houlihan SL, Mello SS, Yee BA, McClendon J, Pierce SE, Winters IP, Wang M, Connolly AJ, Lowe SW, Curtis C, Yeo GW, Winslow MM, Bassik MC, Attardi LD. Mol Cell. 2020 Nov 5;80(3):452-469.e9. doi: 10.1016/j.molcel.2020.10.022. PubMed 33157015.
Backbone
  Vector backbone: pLL3.3
  Total vector size (bp): 7762
  Vector type: Mammalian Expression, Mouse Targeting, Lentiviral, Cre/Lox, CRISPR
Growth in bacteria
  Bacterial resistance: Ampicillin, 100 μg/mL
  Growth temperature: 37°C
  Growth strain: NEB Stable
  Copy number: Unknown
Gene/Insert
  Gene/Insert name: sgRNA targeting Zmat3 (alt name: Zmat3, Wig1, PAG608)
  gRNA/shRNA sequence: CTCCCCTGCCGTGGCAC
  Species: M. musculus (mouse)
  Cloning method: Unknown
  Sequencing primers: 5′ GGTACAGTGCAGGGGAAAGA
Resource information
  A portion of this plasmid was derived from a plasmid made by: Monte Winslow, Stanford University
Terms and licenses: Academic/Nonprofit Terms; Industry Terms: Not Available to Industry
How to cite: Lenti-sgZmat3.55.9/Cre was a gift from Laura Attardi (Addgene plasmid # 167853 ; http://n2t.net/addgene:167853 ; RRID:Addgene_167853)
