>Addgene plasmid #167853 | Lenti-sgZmat3.55.9/Cre | depositor partial sequence | sequence record 327643 | Covers inserted sgRNA
TTTAAAATTATGTTTTAAAATGGACTATCATATGCTTACCGTAACTTGAAAGTATTTCGATTTCTTGGCT
TTATATATCTTGTGGAAAGGACCAAACACCGCTCCCCTGCCGTGGCACGTTTTAGAGCTAGAAATAGCAA
GTTAAAATAAGGCTAGTCCGTTATCAACTTGAAAAAGTGGCACCGAGTCGGTGCTTTTTTGTTTGGCGCG
CCTATGGCTTAATTAACATGGCGGCCGCATTCTACCGGGTAGGGGAGGCGCTTTTCCCAAGGCAGTCTGG
AGCATGCGCTTTAGCAGCCCCGCTGGGCACTTGGCGCTACACAAGTGGCCTCTGGCCTCGCACACATTCC
ACATCCACCGGTAGGCGCCAACCGGCTCCGTTCTTTGGTGGCCCCTTCGCGCCACCTTCTACTCCTCCCC
TAGTCAGGAAGTTCCCCCCCGCCCCGCAGCTCGCGTCGTGCAGGACGTGACAAATGGAAGTAGCACGTCT
CACTAGTCTCGTGCAGA
